Addgene plasmid #158459: pLEX307-TMPRSS2-G418
Purpose: Constitutive lentiviral expression of human TMPRSS2.
Depositing lab: Alejandro Chavez & Sho Iketani. Depositing organization: Columbia University.
Backbone
  Vector backbone: pLEX307
  Vector type: Mammalian Expression, Lentiviral
  Selectable markers: Neomycin (select with G418)
Growth in bacteria
  Bacterial resistance: Ampicillin, 100 μg/mL
  Growth temperature: 30°C
  Growth strain: NEB Stable
  Copy number: High Copy
Gene/Insert
  Gene/Insert name: TMPRSS2
  Species: H. sapiens (human)
  Entrez Gene: TMPRSS2 (a.k.a. PRSS10)
  Cloning method: Gateway Cloning
  Sequencing primers: 5′ EF1a-F; 3′ WPRE-R
Terms and licenses: Academic/Nonprofit Terms; Industry Terms: Not Available to Industry
Depositor comments: The authors have noticed that recombination within the pLEX307 backbone can occur. All users are advised to sequence the vectors and restriction digest them and run them on a gel to ensure they show the expected full length insert and plasmid size. In cases where recombination has occurred, it is typically between the viral LTR elements in the vector, although recombination between the gateway cloning sites has also been observed.
How to cite: pLEX307-TMPRSS2-G418 was a gift from Alejandro Chavez & Sho Iketani (Addgene plasmid # 158459 ; http://n2t.net/addgene:158459 ; RRID:Addgene_158459)
