[The description below was written by a language model from this plasmid's Addgene catalogue record and pLannotate feature annotations shown in this document.]
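Description:
pLEX307-TMPRSS2-G418 is a lentiviral transfer plasmid built on the pLEX307 backbone for constitutive expression of human TMPRSS2 in mammalian cells. In bacteria it is maintained by a high-copy ColE1/pUC-type origin with ampicillin resistance (AmpR); an f1 origin and remnants of a lac/T7/T3 cloning region are also present. The viral portion has a third-generation layout: an RSV promoter drives a truncated HIV-1 5' LTR, followed by the Ψ packaging signal with a gag fragment, the Rev response element and a cPPT/CTS, and the genome ends in a self-inactivating ΔU3 3' LTR followed by an SV40 polyadenylation signal.

Within the provirus there are two expression units. An SV40 early promoter fragment with its origin drives NeoR/KanR, allowing transduced cells to be selected with G418. Downstream, the human EF-1α promoter drives the TMPRSS2 coding sequence, which was introduced by Gateway cloning and is therefore flanked by attB1 and attB2 sites. A V5 epitope tag lies just after attB2, but the record does not say whether it is fused in frame to TMPRSS2 or separated from it by a stop codon. A WPRE follows to enhance transcript stability and expression.

TMPRSS2 is a serine protease annotated as activating coronavirus spike glycoproteins, including that of SARS-CoV-2, so the construct is suited to making stable cell lines expressing this entry cofactor, although the record states only constitutive lentiviral expression as the purpose. The depositors caution that the backbone is prone to recombination, usually between the LTRs and occasionally between the Gateway sites, and advise users to verify the plasmid's integrity.
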