Features (pLannotate 1.2.2; 33 found; start..end, strand, type, name):
     23..89      +  CDS            small t antigen (fragment): SV40 (simian virus 40) small t antigen
     96..1274    +  promoter       EF-1α promoter: strong constitutive promoter for human elongation factor EF-1α
   1294..1318    +  protein_bind   attB1: mutant version of attB; recombination site for the Gateway® BP reaction BP Clonase™
   1324..2799    +  CDS            TMPRSS2: TMPS2_HUMAN - Also known as PRSS10. Experimental evidence at protein level: Swiss-Prot protein existence level 1. (Microbial infection) Facilitates human coronaviruses SARS- CoV and SARS-CoV-2 infections via two independent mechanisms, proteolytic cleavage of ACE2 receptor which promotes viral uptake, and cleavage of coronavirus spike glycoproteins which activates the glycoprotein for host cell entry (PubMed:24227843, PubMed:32142651, PubMed:32404436). Proteolytically cleaves and activates the spike glycoproteins of human coronavirus 229E (HCoV-229E) and human coronavirus EMC (HCoV-EMC) and th
   2804..2828    -  protein_bind   attB2: mutant version of attB; recombination site for the Gateway® BP reaction BP Clonase™
   2836..2877    +  CDS            V5 tag: epitope tag from simian virus 5
   2928..3516    +  misc_feature   WPRE: woodchuck hepatitis virus posttranscriptional regulatory element
   3567..3586    +  misc_feature   cPPT/CTS (fragment): central polypurine tract and central termination sequence of HIV-1
   3588..3821    +  LTR            3' LTR (ΔU3): self-inactivating 3' long terminal repeat (LTR) from HIV-1
   3899..4020    +  polyA_signal   SV40 poly(A) signal: SV40 polyadenylation signal
   4060..4195    +  rep_origin     SV40 ori: SV40 origin of replication
   4216..4234    -  promoter       T7 promoter: promoter for bacteriophage T7 RNA polymerase
   4242..4397    +  CDS            lacZα (fragment): LacZα fragment of β-galactosidase; lacZ fragment
   4402..4830    +  rep_origin     f1 ori (sequence partly withheld): f1 bacteriophage origin of replication; arrow indicates direction of (+) strand synthesis
   4883..4987    +  promoter       AmpR promoter: bla
   4988..5848    +  CDS            AmpR: β-lactamase; bla; confers resistance to ampicillin, carbenicillin, and related antibiotics
   6019..6607    +  rep_origin     ori: high-copy-number ColE1/pMB1/pBR322/pUC origin of replication
   6790..6882    +  CDS            lacI (fragment): lac repressor; lacI; The lac repressor binds to the lac operator to inhibit transcription in E. coli. This inhibition can be relieved by adding lactose or isopropyl-β-D-thiogalactopyranoside (IPTG).
   6895..6916    +  protein_bind   CAP binding site: CAP binding activates transcription in the presence of cAMP. E. coli catabolite activator protein
   6931..6961    +  promoter       lac promoter: promoter for the E. coli lac operon
   6969..6985    +  protein_bind   lac operator: The lac repressor binds to the lac operator to inhibit transcription in E. coli. This inhibition can be relieved by adding lactose or isopropyl-β-D-thiogalactopyranoside (IPTG). lac repressor encoded by lacI
   7030..7048    +  promoter       T3 promoter: promoter for bacteriophage T3 RNA polymerase
   7076..7302    +  promoter       RSV promoter: Rous sarcoma virus enhancer/promoter
   7303..7483    +  LTR            5' LTR (truncated): truncated 5' long terminal repeat (LTR) from HIV-1
   7530..7655    +  misc_feature   HIV-1 Ψ: packaging signal of human immunodeficiency virus type 1
   7639..8002    +  CDS            HIV-1 gag (fragment): gag protein from human immunodeficiency virus 1; gag
   8148..8381    +  misc_feature   RRE: The Rev response element (RRE) of HIV-1 allows for Rev-dependent mRNA export from the nucleus to the cytoplasm.
   8758..8784    +  CDS            Rev (fragment): human immunodeficiency virus 1 (HIV-1) Rev protein; rev; enhances nuclear export of unspliced and incompletely spliced viral mRNAs
   8791..8814    +  promoter       SV40 promoter (fragment): SV40 early promoter
   8815..8886    +  promoter       SV40 promoter (fragment): SV40 enhancer and early promoter
   8910..9045    +  rep_origin     SV40 ori: SV40 origin of replication
   9087..9881    +  CDS            NeoR/KanR: aminoglycoside phosphotransferase from Tn5; aph(3')-II (or nptII); confers resistance to neomycin, kanamycin, and G418 (Geneticin®)
   9929..10046   +  misc_feature   cPPT/CTS: central polypurine tract and central termination sequence of HIV-1
>Addgene plasmid #158459 | pLEX307-TMPRSS2-G418 | addgene full sequence | sequence record 311225 | Addgene NGS Result
CTCGAGGCCTGCAGGTGCAAAGATGGATAAAGTTTTAAACAGAGAGGAATCTTTGCAGCTAATGGACCTT
CTAGGTCTTGAAAGGAGTGGGAATTGGCTCCGGTGCCCGTCAGTGGGCAGAGCGCACATCGCCCACAGTC
CCCGAGAAGTTGGGGGGAGGGGTCGGCAATTGAACCGGTGCCTAGAGAAGGTGGCGCGGGGTAAACTGGG
AAAGTGATGTCGTGTACTGGCTCCGCCTTTTTCCCGAGGGTGGGGGAGAACCGTATATAAGTGCAGTAGT
CGCCGTGAACGTTCTTTTTCGCAACGGGTTTGCCGCCAGAACACAGGTAAGTGCCGTGTGTGGTTCCCGC
GGGCCTGGCCTCTTTACGGGTTATGGCCCTTGCGTGCCTTGAATTACTTCCACCTGGCTGCAGTACGTGA
TTCTTGATCCCGAGCTTCGGGTTGGAAGTGGGTGGGAGAGTTCGAGGCCTTGCGCTTAAGGAGCCCCTTC
GCCTCGTGCTTGAGTTGAGGCCTGGCCTGGGCGCTGGGGCCGCCGCGTGCGAATCTGGTGGCACCTTCGC
GCCTGTCTCGCTGCTTTCGATAAGTCTCTAGCCATTTAAAATTTTTGATGACCTGCTGCGACGCTTTTTT
TCTGGCAAGATAGTCTTGTAAATGCGGGCCAAGATCTGCACACTGGTATTTCGGTTTTTGGGGCCGCGGG
CGGCGACGGGGCCCGTGCGTCCCAGCGCACATGTTCGGCGAGGCGGGGCCTGCGAGCGCGGCCACCGAGA
ATCGGACGGGGGTAGTCTCAAGCTGGCCGGCCTGCTCTGGTGCCTGGCCTCGCGCCGCCGTGTATCGCCC
CGCCCTGGGCGGCAAGGCTGGCCCGGTCGGCACCAGTTGCGTGAGCGGAAAGATGGCCGCTTCCCGGCCC
TGCTGCAGGGAGCTCAAAATGGAGGACGCGGCGCTCGGGAGAGCGGGCGGGTGAGTCACCCACACAAAGG
AAAAGGGCCTTTCCGTCCTCAGCCGTCGCTTCATGTGACTCCACGGAGTACCGGGCGCCGTCCAGGCACC
TCGATTAGTTCTCGAGCTTTTGGAGTACGTCGTCTTTAGGTTGGGGGGAGGGGTTTTATGCGATGGAGTT
TCCCCACACTGAGTGGGTGGAGACTGAAGTTAGGCCAGCTTGGCACTTGATGTAATTCTCCTTGGAATTT
GCCCTTTTTGAGTTTGGATCTTGGTTCATTCTCAAGCCTCAGACAGTGGTTCAAAGTTTTTTTCTTCCAT
TTCAGGTGTCGTGAGGCTAGCATCGATTGATCAACAAGTTTGTACAAAAAAGCAGGCTACAAAATGGCTT
TGAACTCAGGGTCACCACCAGCTATTGGACCTTACTATGAAAACCATGGATACCAACCGGAAAACCCCTA
TCCCGCACAGCCCACTGTGGTCCCCACTGTCTACGAGGTGCATCCGGCTCAGTACTACCCGTCCCCCGTG
CCCCAGTACGCCCCGAGGGTCCTGACGCAGGCTTCCAACCCCGTCGTCTGCACGCAGCCCAAATCCCCAT
CCGGGACAGTGTGCACCTCAAAGACTAAGAAAGCACTGTGCATCACCTTGACCCTGGGGACCTTCCTCGT
GGGAGCTGCGCTGGCCGCTGGCCTACTCTGGAAGTTCATGGGCAGCAAGTGCTCCAACTCTGGGATAGAG
TGCGACTCCTCAGGTACCTGCATCAACCCCTCTAACTGGTGTGATGGCGTGTCACACTGCCCCGGCGGGG
AGGACGAGAATCGGTGTGTTCGCCTCTACGGACCAAACTTCATCCTTCAGGTGTACTCATCTCAGAGGAA
GTCCTGGCACCCTGTGTGCCAAGACGACTGGAACGAGAACTACGGGCGGGCGGCCTGCAGGGACATGGGC
TATAAGAATAATTTTTACTCTAGCCAAGGAATAGTGGATGACAGCGGATCCACCAGCTTTATGAAACTGA
ACACAAGTGCCGGCAATGTCGATATCTATAAAAAACTGTACCACAGTGATGCCTGTTCTTCAAAAGCAGT
GGTTTCTTTACGCTGTATAGCCTGCGGGGTCAACTTGAACTCAAGCCGCCAGAGCAGGATCGTGGGCGGC
GAGAGCGCGCTCCCGGGGGCCTGGCCCTGGCAGGTCAGCCTGCACGTCCAGAACGTCCACGTGTGCGGAG
GCTCCATCATCACCCCCGAGTGGATCGTGACAGCCGCCCACTGCGTGGAAAAACCTCTTAACAATCCATG
GCATTGGACGGCATTTGCGGGGATTTTGAGACAATCTTTCATGTTCTATGGAGCCGGATACCAAGTAGAA
AAAGTGATTTCTCATCCAAATTATGACTCCAAGACCAAGAACAATGACATTGCGCTGATGAAGCTGCAGA
AGCCTCTGACTTTCAACGACCTAGTGAAACCAGTGTGTCTGCCCAACCCAGGCATGATGCTGCAGCCAGA
ACAGCTCTGCTGGATTTCCGGGTGGGGGGCCACCGAGGAGAAAGGGAAGACCTCAGAAGTGCTGAACGCT
GCCAAGGTGCTTCTCATTGAGACACAGAGATGCAACAGCAGATATGTCTATGACAACCTGATCACACCAG
CCATGATCTGTGCCGGCTTCCTGCAGGGGAACGTCGATTCTTGCCAGGGTGACAGTGGAGGGCCTCTGGT
CACTTCGAAGAACAATATCTGGTGGCTGATAGGGGATACAAGCTGGGGTTCTGGCTGTGCCAAAGCTTAC
AGACCAGGAGTGTACGGGAATGTGATGGTATTCACGGACTGGATTTATCGACAAATGAGGGCAGACGGCT
AAAACCCAGCTTTCTTGTACAAAGTGGTTGATATCGGTAAGCCTATCCCTAACCCTCTCCTCGGTCTCGA
TTCTACGTAGTAATGAACTAGTACCGGTTAAGTCGACAATCAACGCGTTAAGTCGACAATCAACCTCTGG
ATTACAAAATTTGTGAAAGATTGACTGGTATTCTTAACTATGTTGCTCCTTTTACGCTATGTGGATACGC
TGCTTTAATGCCTTTGTATCATGCTATTGCTTCCCGTATGGCTTTCATTTTCTCCTCCTTGTATAAATCC
TGGTTGCTGTCTCTTTATGAGGAGTTGTGGCCCGTTGTCAGGCAACGTGGCGTGGTGTGCACTGTGTTTG
CTGACGCAACCCCCACTGGTTGGGGCATTGCCACCACCTGTCAGCTCCTTTCCGGGACTTTCGCTTTCCC
CCTCCCTATTGCCACGGCGGAACTCATCGCCGCCTGCCTTGCCCGCTGCTGGACAGGGGCTCGGCTGTTG
GGCACTGACAATTCCGTGGTGTTGTCGGGGAAATCATCGTCCTTTCCTTGGCTGCTCGCCTGTGTTGCCA
CCTGGATTCTGCGCGGGACGTCCTTCTGCTACGTCCCTTCGGCCCTCAATCCAGCGGACCTTCCTTCCCG
CGGCCTGCTGCCGGCTCTGCGGCCTCTTCCGCGTCTTCGCCTTCGCCCTCAGACGAGTCGGATCTCCCTT
TGGGCCGCCTCCCCGCGTCGACTTTAAGACCAATGACTTACAAGGCAGCTGTAGATCTTAGCCACTTTTT
AAAAGAAAAGGGGGGACTGGAAGGGCTAATTCACTCCCAACGAAGACAAGATCTGCTTTTTGCTTGTACT
GGGTCTCTCTGGTTAGACCAGATCTGAGCCTGGGAGCTCTCTGGCTAACTAGGGAACCCACTGCTTAAGC
CTCAATAAAGCTTGCCTTGAGTGCTTCAAGTAGTGTGTGCCCGTCTGTTGTGTGACTCTGGTAACTAGAG
ATCCCTCAGACCCTTTTAGTCAGTGTGGAAAATCTCTAGCAGTACGTATAGTAGTTCATGTCATCTTATT
ATTCAGTATTTATAACTTGCAAAGAAATGAATATCAGAGAGTGAGAGGAACTTGTTTATTGCAGCTTATA
ATGGTTACAAATAAAGCAATAGCATCACAAATTTCACAAATAAAGCATTTTTTTCACTGCATTCTAGTTG
TGGTTTGTCCAAACTCATCAATGTATCTTATCATGTCTGGCTCTAGCTATCCCGCCCCTAACTCCGCCCA
TCCCGCCCCTAACTCCGCCCAGTTCCGCCCATTCTCCGCCCCATGGCTGACTAATTTTTTTTATTTATGC
AGAGGCCGAGGCCGCCTCGGCCTCTGAGCTATTCCAGAAGTAGTGAGGAGGCTTTTTTGGAGGCCTAGGG
ACGTACCCAATTCGCCCTATAGTGAGTCGTATTACGCGCGCTCACTGGCCGTCGTTTTACAACGTCGTGA
CTGGGAAAACCCTGGCGTTACCCAACTTAATCGCCTTGCAGCACATCCCCCTTTCGCCAGCTGGCGTAAT
AGCGAAGAGGCCCGCACCGATCGCCCTTCCCAACAGTTGCGCAGCCTGAATGGCGAATGGG
[124 nt withheld, positions 4402-4525]
C
[91 nt withheld, positions 4527-4617]
A
[49 nt withheld, positions 4619-4667]
CCTTTGACGTTGGAGTCCACGTTCTTT
[37 nt withheld, positions 4695-4731]
ACCCTATCTCGGTCTATTCTTTTGATTTATAAGGGATTTTGCCGATTTCGGCCTATTGGTTAAAAAATGA
GCTGATTTAACAAAAATTTAACGCGAATTTTAACAAAATATTAACGCTTACAATTTAGGTGGCACTTTTC
GGGGAAATGTGCGCGGAACCCCTATTTGTTTATTTTTCTAAATACATTCAAATATGTATCCGCTCATGAG
ACAATAACCCTGATAAATGCTTCAATAATATTGAAAAAGGAAGAGTATGAGTATTCAACATTTCCGTGTC
GCCCTTATTCCCTTTTTTGCGGCATTTTGCCTTCCTGTTTTTGCTCACCCAGAAACGCTGGTGAAAGTAA
AAGATGCTGAAGATCAGTTGGGTGCACGAGTGGGTTACATCGAACTGGATCTCAACAGCGGTAAGATCCT
TGAGAGTTTTCGCCCCGAAGAACGTTTTCCAATGATGAGCACTTTTAAAGTTCTGCTATGTGGCGCGGTA
TTATCCCGTATTGACGCCGGGCAAGAGCAACTCGGTCGCCGCATACACTATTCTCAGAATGACTTGGTTG
AGTACTCACCAGTCACAGAAAAGCATCTTACGGATGGCATGACAGTAAGAGAATTATGCAGTGCTGCCAT
AACCATGAGTGATAACACTGCGGCCAACTTACTTCTGACAACGATCGGAGGACCGAAGGAGCTAACCGCT
TTTTTGCACAACATGGGGGATCATGTAACTCGCCTTGATCGTTGGGAACCGGAGCTGAATGAAGCCATAC
CAAACGACGAGCGTGACACCACGATGCCTGTAGCAATGGCAACAACGTTGCGCAAACTATTAACTGGCGA
ACTACTTACTCTAGCTTCCCGGCAACAATTAATAGACTGGATGGAGGCGGATAAAGTTGCAGGACCACTT
CTGCGCTCGGCCCTTCCGGCTGGCTGGTTTATTGCTGATAAATCTGGAGCCGGTGAGCGTGGGTCTCGCG
GTATCATTGCAGCACTGGGGCCAGATGGTAAGCCCTCCCGTATCGTAGTTATCTACACGACGGGGAGTCA
GGCAACTATGGATGAACGAAATAGACAGATCGCTGAGATAGGTGCCTCACTGATTAAGCATTGGTAACTG
TCAGACCAAGTTTACTCATATATACTTTAGATTGATTTAAAACTTCATTTTTAATTTAAAAGGATCTAGG
TGAAGATCCTTTTTGATAATCTCATGACCAAAATCCCTTAACGTGAGTTTTCGTTCCACTGAGCGTCAGA
CCCCGTAGAAAAGATCAAAGGATCTTCTTGAGATCCTTTTTTTCTGCGCGTAATCTGCTGCTTGCAAACA
AAAAAACCACCGCTACCAGCGGTGGTTTGTTTGCCGGATCAAGAGCTACCAACTCTTTTTCCGAAGGTAA
CTGGCTTCAGCAGAGCGCAGATACCAAATACTGTTCTTCTAGTGTAGCCGTAGTTAGGCCACCACTTCAA
GAACTCTGTAGCACCGCCTACATACCTCGCTCTGCTAATCCTGTTACCAGTGGCTGCTGCCAGTGGCGAT
AAGTCGTGTCTTACCGGGTTGGACTCAAGACGATAGTTACCGGATAAGGCGCAGCGGTCGGGCTGAACGG
GGGGTTCGTGCACACAGCCCAGCTTGGAGCGAACGACCTACACCGAACTGAGATACCTACAGCGTGAGCT
ATGAGAAAGCGCCACGCTTCCCGAAGGGAGAAAGGCGGACAGGTATCCGGTAAGCGGCAGGGTCGGAACA
GGAGAGCGCACGAGGGAGCTTCCAGGGGGAAACGCCTGGTATCTTTATAGTCCTGTCGGGTTTCGCCACC
TCTGACTTGAGCGTCGATTTTTGTGATGCTCGTCAGGGGGGCGGAGCCTATGGAAAAACGCCAGCAACGC
GGCCTTTTTACGGTTCCTGGCCTTTTGCTGGCCTTTTGCTCACATGTTCTTTCCTGCGTTATCCCCTGAT
TCTGTGGATAACCGTATTACCGCCTTTGAGTGAGCTGATACCGCTCGCCGCAGCCGAACGACCGAGCGCA
GCGAGTCAGTGAGCGAGGAAGCGGAAGAGCGCCCAATACGCAAACCGCCTCTCCCCGCGCGTTGGCCGAT
TCATTAATGCAGCTGGCACGACAGGTTTCCCGACTGGAAAGCGGGCAGTGAGCGCAACGCAATTAATGTG
AGTTAGCTCACTCATTAGGCACCCCAGGCTTTACACTTTATGCTTCCGGCTCGTATGTTGTGTGGAATTG
TGAGCGGATAACAATTTCACACAGGAAACAGCTATGACCATGATTACGCCAAGCGCGCAATTAACCCTCA
CTAAAGGGAACAAAAGCTGGAGCTGCAAGCTTAATGTAGTCTTATGCAATACTCTTGTAGTCTTGCAACA
TGGTAACGATGAGTTAGCAACATGCCTTACAAGGAGAGAAAAAGCACCGTGCATGCCGATTGGTGGAAGT
AAGGTGGTACGATCGTGCCTTATTAGGAAGGCAACAGACGGGTCTGACATGGATTGGACGAACCACTGAA
TTGCCGCATTGCAGAGATATTGTATTTAAGTGCCTAGCTCGATACATAAACGGGTCTCTCTGGTTAGACC
AGATCTGAGCCTGGGAGCTCTCTGGCTAACTAGGGAACCCACTGCTTAAGCCTCAATAAAGCTTGCCTTG
AGTGCTTCAAGTAGTGTGTGCCCGTCTGTTGTGTGACTCTGGTAACTAGAGATCCCTCAGACCCTTTTAG
TCAGTGTGGAAAATCTCTAGCAGTGGCGCCCGAACAGGGACTTGAAAGCGAAAGGGAAACCAGAGGAGCT
CTCTCGACGCAGGACTCGGCTTGCTGAAGCGCGCACGGCAAGAGGCGAGGGGCGGCGACTGGTGAGTACG
CCAAAAATTTTGACTAGCGGAGGCTAGAAGGAGAGAGATGGGTGCGAGAGCGTCAGTATTAAGCGGGGGA
GAATTAGATCGCGATGGGAAAAAATTCGGTTAAGGCCAGGGGGAAAGAAAAAATATAAATTAAAACATAT
AGTATGGGCAAGCAGGGAGCTAGAACGATTCGCAGTTAATCCTGGCCTGTTAGAAACATCAGAAGGCTGT
AGACAAATACTGGGACAGCTACAACCATCCCTTCAGACAGGATCAGAAGAACTTAGATCATTATATAATA
CAGTAGCAACCCTCTATTGTGTGCATCAAAGGATAGAGATAAAAGACACCAAGGAAGCTTTAGACAAGAT
AGAGGAAGAGCAAAACAAAAGTAAGACCACCGCACAGCAAGCGGCCGCTGATCTTCAGACCTGGAGGAGG
AGATATGAGGGACAATTGGAGAAGTGAATTATATAAATATAAAGTAGTAAAAATTGAACCATTAGGAGTA
GCACCCACCAAGGCAAAGAGAAGAGTGGTGCAGAGAGAAAAAAGAGCAGTGGGAATAGGAGCTTTGTTCC
TTGGGTTCTTGGGAGCAGCAGGAAGCACTATGGGCGCAGCGTCAATGACGCTGACGGTACAGGCCAGACA
ATTATTGTCTGGTATAGTGCAGCAGCAGAACAATTTGCTGAGGGCTATTGAGGCGCAACAGCATCTGTTG
CAACTCACAGTCTGGGGCATCAAGCAGCTCCAGGCAAGAATCCTGGCTGTGGAAAGATACCTAAAGGATC
AACAGCTCCTGGGGATTTGGGGTTGCTCTGGAAAACTCATTTGCACCACTGCTGTGCCTTGGAATGCTAG
TTGGAGTAATAAATCTCTGGAACAGATTTGGAATCACACGACCTGGATGGAGTGGGACAGAGAAATTAAC
AATTACACAAGCTTAATACACTCCTTAATTGAAGAATCGCAAAACCAGCAAGAAAAGAATGAACAAGAAT
TATTGGAATTAGATAAATGGGCAAGTTTGTGGAATTGGTTTAACATAACAAATTGGCTGTGGTATATAAA
ATTATTCATAATGATAGTAGGAGGCTTGGTAGGTTTAAGAATAGTTTTTGCTGTACTTTCTATAGTGAAT
AGAGTTAGGCAGGGATATTCACCATTATCGTTTCAGACCCACCTCCCAACCCCGAGGGGACCCATGCATT
GCATCTCAATTAGTCAGCAACCAGGTGTGGAAAGTCCCCAGGCTCCCCAGCAGGCAGAAGTATGCAAAGC
ATGCGTCTCAATTAGTCAGCAACCATAGTCCCGCCCCTAACTCCGCCCATCCCGCCCCTAACTCCGCCCA
GTTCCGCCCATTCTCCGCCCCATGGCTGACTAATTTTTTTTATTTATGCAGAGGCCGAGGCCGCCTCGGC
CTCTGAGCTATTCCAGAAGTAGTGAGGAGGCTTTTTTGGAGGCCTAGGCTTTTGCAAAAAGCTTTCTAGA
GGTACCGTGGCCACCATGATTGAACAAGATGGATTGCACGCAGGTTCTCCGGCCGCTTGGGTGGAGAGGC
TATTCGGCTATGACTGGGCACAACAGACAATCGGCTGCTCTGATGCCGCCGTGTTCCGGCTGTCAGCGCA
GGGGCGCCCGGTTCTTTTTGTCAAGACCGACCTGTCCGGTGCCCTGAATGAACTGCAAGACGAGGCAGCG
CGGCTATCGTGGCTGGCCACGACGGGCGTTCCTTGCGCAGCTGTGCTCGACGTTGTCACTGAAGCGGGAA
GGGACTGGCTGCTATTGGGCGAAGTGCCGGGGCAGGATCTCCTGTCATCTCACCTTGCTCCTGCCGAGAA
AGTATCCATCATGGCTGATGCAATGCGGCGGCTGCATACGCTTGATCCGGCTACCTGCCCATTCGACCAC
CAAGCGAAACATCGCATCGAGCGAGCACGTACTCGGATGGAAGCCGGTCTTGTCGATCAGGATGATCTGG
ACGAAGAGCATCAGGGGCTCGCGCCAGCCGAACTGTTCGCCAGGCTCAAGGCGAGCATGCCCGACGGCGA
GGATCTCGTCGTGACCCATGGCGATGCCTGCTTGCCGAATATCATGGTGGAAAATGGCCGCTTTTCTGGA
TTCATCGACTGTGGCCGGCTGGGTGTGGCGGACCGCTATCAGGACATAGCGTTGGCTACCCGTGATATTG
CTGAAGAGCTTGGCGGCGAATGGGCTGACCGCTTCCTCGTGCTTTACGGTATCGCCGCTCCCGATTCGCA
GCGCATCGCCTTCTATCGCCTTCTTGACGAGTTCTTCTGAGTTAACGAATTCTAGATCTTGAGACAAATG
GCAGTATTCATCCACAATTTTAAAAGAAAAGGGGGGATTGGGGGGTACAGTGCAGGGGAAAGAATAGTAG
ACATAATAGCAACAGACATACAAACTAAAGAATTACAAAAACAAATTACAAAAATTCAAAATTTTCGGGT
TTATTACAGGGACAGCAGAGATCCACTTTGGCGCCGG
